Addgene plasmid #165087: Stx5S-mCherry
Purpose: Expresses Stx5S-mCherry in mammalian cells
Depositing lab: Geert van den Bogaart. Depositing organization: University of Groningen. Publication: Congenital disorder of glycosylation caused by starting site-specific variant in syntaxin-5. Linders PTA, Gerretsen ECF, Ashikov A, Vals MA, de Boer R, Revelo NH, Arts R, Baerenfaenger M, Zijlstra F, Huijben K, Raymond K, Muru K, Fjodorova O, Pajusalu S, Ounap K, Ter Beest M, Lefeber D, van den Bogaart G. Nat Commun. 2021 Oct 28;12(1):6227. doi: 10.1038/s41467-021-26534-y. PubMed 34711829.
Backbone
  Vector backbone: pmCherry-N1
  Backbone manufacturer: Clontech
  Total vector size (bp): 5604
  Modifications to backbone: none
  Vector type: Mammalian Expression
  Selectable markers: Neomycin (select with G418)
Growth in bacteria
  Bacterial resistance: Kanamycin, 50 μg/mL
  Growth temperature: 37°C
  Growth strain: DH5alpha
  Copy number: High Copy
Gene/Insert
  Gene/Insert name: Stx5 (Short isoform) (alt names: STX5; Syntaxin 5; STX5A)
  Species: H. sapiens (human)
  Insert size (bp): 903
  Mutation: Lacks amino acids 1-54, enocdes short isoform of Stx5
  GenBank ID: NM_003164.5
  Entrez Gene: STX5 (a.k.a. CDG2AA, SED5, STX5A)
  Promoter: CMV
  Tag / fusion protein: mCherry (C terminal on insert)
  Cloning method: Restriction Enzyme; 5′ cloning site EcoRI (not destroyed); 3′ cloning site BamHI (not destroyed)
  Sequencing primers: 5′ pEGFP-cmv; 3′ mCherry_N1
Terms and licenses: Academic/Nonprofit Terms; Industry Terms: Not Available to Industry
How to cite: Stx5S-mCherry was a gift from Geert van den Bogaart (Addgene plasmid # 165087 ; http://n2t.net/addgene:165087 ; RRID:Addgene_165087)
