[The description below was written by a language model from this plasmid's Addgene catalogue record and pLannotate feature annotations shown in this document.]
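Description:
Stx5S-mCherry is a 5,604 bp mammalian expression plasmid built on the unmodified Clontech pmCherry-N1 backbone. It is maintained in E. coli at high copy through a ColE1/pUC-type origin and selected with kanamycin. A single NeoR/KanR (aminoglycoside phosphotransferase) cassette serves both hosts: a bacterial bla-type promoter drives it in E. coli, while the adjacent SV40 enhancer/early promoter and an HSV TK polyadenylation signal allow G418 selection of stably transfected mammalian cells. An f1 origin is also present. The short annotated fragments of SV40 large T antigen, ble and the bGH poly(A) signal appear to be backbone remnants or partial annotation matches rather than functional elements.

The payload is a 903 bp human STX5 (syntaxin 5) coding sequence inserted between the EcoRI and BamHI sites of the multiple cloning site, both of which are retained. The insert lacks amino acids 1–54 and therefore encodes only the short isoform of the protein (Stx5S). It sits downstream of the human CMV immediate-early enhancer and promoter and is fused at its C terminus, across a short linker region, to the monomeric red fluorescent protein mCherry, with an SV40 polyadenylation signal terminating the transcript. Syntaxin 5 is annotated as mediating ER-to-Golgi transport and as contributing to vesicle tethering and fusion at the cis-Golgi. The construct is intended to express fluorescently tagged Stx5S in mammalian cells, which allows this isoform to be visualised on its own. It was deposited with a study of a congenital disorder of glycosylation caused by a start-site-specific syntaxin-5 variant.
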