Features (pLannotate 1.2.2; 15 found; start..end, strand, type, name):
     61..364     +  enhancer       CMV enhancer: human cytomegalovirus immediate early enhancer
    365..568     +  promoter       CMV promoter: human cytomegalovirus (CMV) immediate early promoter
    591..634     +  misc_feature   MCS (fragment): multiple cloning site
    635..1537    +  CDS            STX5 (fragment): STX5_HUMAN - Also known as STX5A. Experimental evidence at protein level: Swiss-Prot protein existence level 1. Mediates endoplasmic reticulum to Golgi transport. Together with p115/USO1 and GM130/GOLGA2, involved in vesicle tethering and fusion at the cis-Golgi membrane to maintain the stacked and inter- connected structure of the Golgi apparatus. From Homo sapiens (Human).
   1559..2266    +  CDS            mCherry: mCherry is a basic (constitutively fluorescent) red fluorescent protein published in 2004, derived from Discosoma sp.. It is reported to be a very rapidly-maturing monomer with low acid sensitivity.
   2286..2369    +  CDS            large T antigen (fragment): large T antigen from SV40 (simian virus 40)
   2392..2513    +  polyA_signal   SV40 poly(A) signal: SV40 polyadenylation signal
   2547..2975    -  rep_origin     f1 ori (sequence partly withheld): f1 bacteriophage origin of replication; arrow indicates direction of (+) strand synthesis
   3002..3106    +  promoter       AmpR promoter: bla
   3108..3465    +  promoter       SV40 promoter: SV40 enhancer and early promoter
   3500..4294    +  CDS            NeoR/KanR: aminoglycoside phosphotransferase from Tn5; aph(3')-II (or nptII); confers resistance to neomycin, kanamycin, and G418 (Geneticin®)
   4315..4467    +  CDS            ble (fragment): BLE_KLEPN - Experimental evidence at protein level: Swiss-Prot protein existence level 1. Binding protein with a strong affinity to the bleomycin family of antibiotics. Binds to CL990; an antimitotic-antibiotic compound. From Klebsiella pneumoniae.
   4526..4573    +  polyA_signal   HSV TK poly(A) signal: herpes simplex virus thymidine kinase polyadenylation signal (Cole and Stacy, 1985)
   4664..4680    -  polyA_signal   bGH poly(A) signal (fragment): bovine growth hormone polyadenylation signal
   4902..5490    +  rep_origin     ori: high-copy-number ColE1/pMB1/pBR322/pUC origin of replication
>Addgene plasmid #165087 | Stx5S-mCherry | addgene full sequence | sequence record 326010 | Addgene NGS Result
TAGTTATTAATAGTAATCAATTACGGGGTCATTAGTTCATAGCCCATATATGGAGTTCCGCGTTACATAA
CTTACGGTAAATGGCCCGCCTGGCTGACCGCCCAACGACCCCCGCCCATTGACGTCAATAATGACGTATG
TTCCCATAGTAACGCCAATAGGGACTTTCCATTGACGTCAATGGGTGGAGTATTTACGGTAAACTGCCCA
CTTGGCAGTACATCAAGTGTATCATATGCCAAGTACGCCCCCTATTGACGTCAATGACGGTAAATGGCCC
GCCTGGCATTATGCCCAGTACATGACCTTATGGGACTTTCCTACTTGGCAGTACATCTACGTATTAGTCA
TCGCTATTACCATGGTGATGCGGTTTTGGCAGTACATCAATGGGCGTGGATAGCGGTTTGACTCACGGGG
ATTTCCAAGTCTCCACCCCATTGACGTCAATGGGAGTTTGTTTTGGCACCAAAATCAACGGGACTTTCCA
AAATGTCGTAACAACTCCGCCCCATTGACGCAAATGGGCGGTAGGCGTGTACGGTGGGAGGTCTATATAA
GCAGAGCTGGTTTAGTGAACCGTCAGATCCGCTAGCGCTACCGGACTCAGATCTCGAGCTCAAGCTTCGA
ATTCATGAGCTGCCGCGACCGCACCCAGGAGTTCCTGAGCGCCTGCAAGAGCCTGCAGACCCGCCAGAAC
GGCATCCAGACCAACAAGCCCGCCCTGCGCGCCGTGCGCCAGCGCAGCGAGTTCACCCTGATGGCCAAGC
GCATCGGCAAGGACCTGAGCAACACCTTCGCCAAGCTGGAGAAGCTGACCATCCTGGCCAAGCGCAAGAG
CCTGTTCGACGACAAGGCCGTGGAGATCGAGGAGCTGACCTACATCATCAAGCAGGACATCAACAGCCTG
AACAAGCAGATCGCCCAGCTGCAGGACTTCGTGCGCGCCAAGGGCAGCCAGAGCGGCCGCCACCTGCAGA
CCCACAGCAACACCATCGTGGTGAGCCTGCAGAGCAAGCTGGCCAGCATGAGCAACGACTTCAAGAGCGT
GCTGGAGGTGCGCACCGAGAACCTGAAGCAGCAGCGCAGCCGCCGCGAGCAGTTCAGCCGCGCCCCCGTG
AGCGCCCTGCCCCTGGCCCCCAACCACCTGGGCGGCGGCGCCGTGGTGCTGGGCGCCGAGAGCCACGCCA
GCAAGGACGTGGCCATCGACATGATGGACAGCCGCACCAGCCAGCAGCTGCAGCTGATCGACGAGCAGGA
CAGCTACATCCAGAGCCGCGCCGACACCATGCAGAACATCGAGAGCACCATCGTGGAGCTGGGCAGCATC
TTCCAGCAGCTGGCCCACATGGTGAAGGAGCAGGAGGAGACCATCCAGCGCATCGACGAGAACGTGCTGG
GCGCCCAGCTGGACGTGGAGGCCGCCCACAGCGAGATCCTGAAGTACTTCCAGAGCGTGACCAGCAACCG
CTGGCTGATGGTGAAGATCTTCCTGATCCTGATCGTGTTCTTCATCATCTTCGTGGTGTTCCTGGCCCGG
GATCCACCGGTCGCCACCATGGTGAGCAAGGGCGAGGAGGATAACATGGCCATCATCAAGGAGTTCATGC
GCTTCAAGGTGCACATGGAGGGCTCCGTGAACGGCCACGAGTTCGAGATCGAGGGCGAGGGCGAGGGCCG
CCCCTACGAGGGCACCCAGACCGCCAAGCTGAAGGTGACCAAGGGTGGCCCCCTGCCCTTCGCCTGGGAC
ATCCTGTCCCCTCAGTTCATGTACGGCTCCAAGGCCTACGTGAAGCACCCCGCCGACATCCCCGACTACT
TGAAGCTGTCCTTCCCCGAGGGCTTCAAGTGGGAGCGCGTGATGAACTTCGAGGACGGCGGCGTGGTGAC
CGTGACCCAGGACTCCTCCCTGCAGGACGGCGAGTTCATCTACAAGGTGAAGCTGCGCGGCACCAACTTC
CCCTCCGACGGCCCCGTAATGCAGAAGAAGACCATGGGCTGGGAGGCCTCCTCCGAGCGGATGTACCCCG
AGGACGGCGCCCTGAAGGGCGAGATCAAGCAGAGGCTGAAGCTGAAGGACGGCGGCCACTACGACGCTGA
GGTCAAGACCACCTACAAGGCCAAGAAGCCCGTGCAGCTGCCCGGCGCCTACAACGTCAACATCAAGTTG
GACATCACCTCCCACAACGAGGACTACACCATCGTGGAACAGTACGAACGCGCCGAGGGCCGCCACTCCA
CCGGCGGCATGGACGAGCTGTACAAGTAAAGCGGCCGCGACTCTAGATCATAATCAGCCATACCACATTT
GTAGAGGTTTTACTTGCTTTAAAAAACCTCCCACACCTCCCCCTGAACCTGAAACATAAAATGAATGCAA
TTGTTGTTGTTAACTTGTTTATTGCAGCTTATAATGGTTACAAATAAAGCAATAGCATCACAAATTTCAC
AAATAAAGCATTTTTTTCACTGCATTCTAGTTGTGGTTTGTCCAAACTCATCAATGTATCTTAAGGCGTA
AATTGTAAGCGTTAATATTTTGTTAAAATTCGCGTTAAATTTTTGTTAAATCAGCTCATTTTTTAACCAA
TAGGCCGAAATCGGCAAAATCCCTTATAAATCAAAAGAATAGACCGAGATAGGGT
[37 nt withheld, positions 2646-2682]
AAAGAACGTGGACTCCAACGTCAAAGG
[49 nt withheld, positions 2710-2758]
T
[91 nt withheld, positions 2760-2850]
G
[124 nt withheld, positions 2852-2975]
CAGGTGGCACTTTTCGGGGAAATGTGCGCGGAACCCCTATTTGTTTATTTTTCTAAATACATTCAAATAT
GTATCCGCTCATGAGACAATAACCCTGATAAATGCTTCAATAATATTGAAAAAGGAAGAGTCCTGAGGCG
GAAAGAACCAGCTGTGGAATGTGTGTCAGTTAGGGTGTGGAAAGTCCCCAGGCTCCCCAGCAGGCAGAAG
TATGCAAAGCATGCATCTCAATTAGTCAGCAACCAGGTGTGGAAAGTCCCCAGGCTCCCCAGCAGGCAGA
AGTATGCAAAGCATGCATCTCAATTAGTCAGCAACCATAGTCCCGCCCCTAACTCCGCCCATCCCGCCCC
TAACTCCGCCCAGTTCCGCCCATTCTCCGCCCCATGGCTGACTAATTTTTTTTATTTATGCAGAGGCCGA
GGCCGCCTCGGCCTCTGAGCTATTCCAGAAGTAGTGAGGAGGCTTTTTTGGAGGCCTAGGCTTTTGCAAA
GATCGATCAAGAGACAGGATGAGGATCGTTTCGCATGATTGAACAAGATGGATTGCACGCAGGTTCTCCG
GCCGCTTGGGTGGAGAGGCTATTCGGCTATGACTGGGCACAACAGACAATCGGCTGCTCTGATGCCGCCG
TGTTCCGGCTGTCAGCGCAGGGGCGCCCGGTTCTTTTTGTCAAGACCGACCTGTCCGGTGCCCTGAATGA
ACTGCAAGACGAGGCAGCGCGGCTATCGTGGCTGGCCACGACGGGCGTTCCTTGCGCAGCTGTGCTCGAC
GTTGTCACTGAAGCGGGAAGGGACTGGCTGCTATTGGGCGAAGTGCCGGGGCAGGATCTCCTGTCATCTC
ACCTTGCTCCTGCCGAGAAAGTATCCATCATGGCTGATGCAATGCGGCGGCTGCATACGCTTGATCCGGC
TACCTGCCCATTCGACCACCAAGCGAAACATCGCATCGAGCGAGCACGTACTCGGATGGAAGCCGGTCTT
GTCGATCAGGATGATCTGGACGAAGAGCATCAGGGGCTCGCGCCAGCCGAACTGTTCGCCAGGCTCAAGG
CGAGCATGCCCGACGGCGAGGATCTCGTCGTGACCCATGGCGATGCCTGCTTGCCGAATATCATGGTGGA
AAATGGCCGCTTTTCTGGATTCATCGACTGTGGCCGGCTGGGTGTGGCGGACCGCTATCAGGACATAGCG
TTGGCTACCCGTGATATTGCTGAAGAGCTTGGCGGCGAATGGGCTGACCGCTTCCTCGTGCTTTACGGTA
TCGCCGCTCCCGATTCGCAGCGCATCGCCTTCTATCGCCTTCTTGACGAGTTCTTCTGAGCGGGACTCTG
GGGTTCGAAATGACCGACCAAGCGACGCCCAACCTGCCATCACGAGATTTCGATTCCACCGCCGCCTTCT
ATGAAAGGTTGGGCTTCGGAATCGTTTTCCGGGACGCCGGCTGGATGATCCTCCAGCGCGGGGATCTCAT
GCTGGAGTTCTTCGCCCACCCTAGGGGGAGGCTAACTGAAACACGGAAGGAGACAATACCGGAAGGAACC
CGCGCTATGACGGCAATAAAAAGACAGAATAAAACGCACGGTGTTGGGTCGTTTGTTCATAAACGCGGGG
TTCGGTCCCAGGGCTGGCACTCTGTCGATACCCCACCGAGACCCCATTGGGGCCAATACGCCCGCGTTTC
TTCCTTTTCCCCACCCCACCCCCCAAGTTCGGGTGAAGGCCCAGGGCTCGCAGCCAACGTCGGGGCGGCA
GGCCCTGCCATAGCCTCAGGTTACTCATATATACTTTAGATTGATTTAAAACTTCATTTTTAATTTAAAA
GGATCTAGGTGAAGATCCTTTTTGATAATCTCATGACCAAAATCCCTTAACGTGAGTTTTCGTTCCACTG
AGCGTCAGACCCCGTAGAAAAGATCAAAGGATCTTCTTGAGATCCTTTTTTTCTGCGCGTAATCTGCTGC
TTGCAAACAAAAAAACCACCGCTACCAGCGGTGGTTTGTTTGCCGGATCAAGAGCTACCAACTCTTTTTC
CGAAGGTAACTGGCTTCAGCAGAGCGCAGATACCAAATACTGTTCTTCTAGTGTAGCCGTAGTTAGGCCA
CCACTTCAAGAACTCTGTAGCACCGCCTACATACCTCGCTCTGCTAATCCTGTTACCAGTGGCTGCTGCC
AGTGGCGATAAGTCGTGTCTTACCGGGTTGGACTCAAGACGATAGTTACCGGATAAGGCGCAGCGGTCGG
GCTGAACGGGGGGTTCGTGCACACAGCCCAGCTTGGAGCGAACGACCTACACCGAACTGAGATACCTACA
GCGTGAGCTATGAGAAAGCGCCACGCTTCCCGAAGGGAGAAAGGCGGACAGGTATCCGGTAAGCGGCAGG
GTCGGAACAGGAGAGCGCACGAGGGAGCTTCCAGGGGGAAACGCCTGGTATCTTTATAGTCCTGTCGGGT
TTCGCCACCTCTGACTTGAGCGTCGATTTTTGTGATGCTCGTCAGGGGGGCGGAGCCTATGGAAAAACGC
CAGCAACGCGGCCTTTTTACGGTTCCTGGCCTTTTGCTGGCCTTTTGCTCACATGTTCTTTCCTGCGTTA
TCCCCTGATTCTGTGGATAACCGTATTACCGCCATGCAT
